Addgene plasmid #146618: pAc5.1B-lambdaN-HA-DmNot3_1-246_I
Purpose: Insect Expression of DmNot3_1-246
Depositing lab: Elisa Izaurralde. Depositing organization: Max Planck Institute for Developmental Biology. Publication: NOT10 and C2orf29/NOT11 form a conserved module of the CCR4-NOT complex that docks onto the NOT1 N-terminal domain. Bawankar P, Loh B, Wohlbold L, Schmidt S, Izaurralde E. RNA Biol. 2013 Feb;10(2):228-44. doi: 10.4161/rna.23018. Epub 2013 Jan 9. PubMed 23303381.
Backbone
  Vector backbone: Unknown
  Vector type: Insect Expression
Growth in bacteria
  Bacterial resistance: Ampicillin, 100 μg/mL
  Growth temperature: 37°C
  Growth strain: DH5alpha
  Copy number: Low Copy
Gene/Insert
  Gene/Insert name: DmNot3_1-246
  Species: D. melanogaster (fly)
  Mutation: one silent and two non silent mutations compared to the sequence given by NCBI: NM_136332.2
  Entrez Gene: Not3 (a.k.a. Dmel_CG8426, CG8426, CNOT3, Dmel\CG8426, NOT3, NOT3.5, NOT3/5, l(2)NC136, not3, not3/5)
  Cloning method: Unknown
Terms and licenses: Academic/Nonprofit Terms; Industry Terms: Not Available to Industry
Depositor comments: Plasmids from this collection were made available to the research community and donated after the lab closed. Please note that the sequence provided by the depositing laboratory may be theoretical/predicted or based on Sanger sequencing results. There may be discrepancies between sequencing results obtained by Addgene and the depositor sequence. If an Addgene verified sequence is not available, please contact before placing your order to request that our lab fully sequence the plasmid.
How to cite: pAc5.1B-lambdaN-HA-DmNot3_1-246_I was a gift from Elisa Izaurralde (Addgene plasmid # 146618 ; http://n2t.net/addgene:146618 ; RRID:Addgene_146618)
