[The description below was written by a language model from this plasmid's Addgene catalogue record and pLannotate feature annotations shown in this document.]
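Description:
pAc5.1B-lambdaN-HA-DmNot3_1-246_I is an insect-cell expression plasmid of about 6.2 kb. The catalogue lists the backbone as unknown, although the name and the annotated parts point to a pAc5.1-type vector. It is propagated in E. coli through a ColE1/pUC-family origin and selected with ampicillin via the bla gene and its own promoter. The origin is annotated as a high-copy type, whereas the repository entry records the plasmid as low copy. Short fragments annotated as a tetracycline resistance gene and SV40 large T antigen appear to be non-functional backbone remnants.

Expression is driven by the constitutive Drosophila melanogaster actin 5C promoter. Downstream lies a short fragment of the bacteriophage lambda N protein, then an HA epitope (annotated as a single-repeat-sized fragment of a 3xHA tag), then residues 1–246 of Drosophila Not3 (CG8426). Not3 is a subunit of the CCR4-NOT deadenylase complex. The annotation tool matched this insert to mouse Cnot3 by homology, but the record identifies it as the fly gene, carrying one silent and two non-silent changes relative to the NCBI reference. A vector-derived V5 tag follows the insert; the record does not say whether it is in frame and translated. An SV40 polyadenylation signal is annotated downstream of the cassette, though on the reverse strand.

The lambda N peptide binds boxB RNA hairpins, so fusions of this kind are typically used in tethering assays. In these, the protein is recruited to a boxB-containing reporter mRNA in Drosophila cells to test its effect on mRNA stability or translation, while the HA tag allows detection or immunoprecipitation. The stated purpose is simply insect expression of this N-terminal Not3 fragment, and the associated study concerns the architecture of the CCR4-NOT complex.
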