Features (pLannotate 1.2.2; 11 found; start..end, strand, type, name):
     56..2568    +  promoter       Ac5 promoter: Drosophila melanogaster actin 5C promoter
   2588..2653    +  CDS            N (fragment): REGN_LAMBD - Experimental evidence at protein level: Swiss-Prot protein existence level 1. Plays a role as a transcriptional antitermination factor that allows the virus to initiate its lytic phase. Activates expression of the delayed viral early genes by modifying host RNA polymerase (RNAP) into a form that is resistant to termination signals. This antitermination function requires the host NusA protein which serves to stabilize the interaction between antitermination protein N and host RNA polymerase. From Escherichia phage lambda (Bacteriophage lambda).
   2678..2704    +  CDS            3xHA (fragment): three tandem HA epitope tags
   2717..3415    +  CDS            Cnot3 (fragment): CNOT3_MOUSE - Also known as Not3. Experimental evidence at protein level: Swiss-Prot protein existence level 1. Component of the CCR4-NOT complex which is one of the major cellular mRNA deadenylases and is linked to various cellular processes including bulk mRNA degradation, miRNA-mediated repression, translational repression during translational initiation and general transcription regulation. Additional complex functions may be a consequence of its influence on mRNA expression. May be involved in metabolic regulation; may be involved in recruitment of the CCR4-NOT complex to deadenylation ta
   3493..3534    +  CDS            V5 tag: epitope tag from simian virus 5
   3634..3768    -  polyA_signal   SV40 poly(A) signal: SV40 polyadenylation signal
   3791..3875    -  CDS            large T antigen (fragment): large T antigen from SV40 (simian virus 40)
   3876..4346    +  CDS            TcR (fragment): tetracycline efflux protein; tet; confers resistance to tetracycline
   4390..4978    -  rep_origin     ori: high-copy-number ColE1/pMB1/pBR322/pUC origin of replication
   5149..6009    -  CDS            AmpR: β-lactamase; bla; confers resistance to ampicillin, carbenicillin, and related antibiotics
   6010..6114    -  promoter       AmpR promoter: bla
>Addgene plasmid #146618 | pAc5.1B-lambdaN-HA-DmNot3_1-246_I | depositor full sequence | sequence record 289064 | Full Sequence
CTTCAAGGAATTAATTCTATATTCTAAAAACACAAATGATACTTCTAAAAAAAATCATGAATGGCATCAA
CTCTGAATCAAATCTTTGCAGATGCACCTACTTCTCATTTCCACTGTCACATCATTTTTCCAGATCTCGC
TGCCTGTTATGTGGCCCACAAACCAAGACACGTTTTATGGCCATTAAAGCTGGCTGATCGTCGCCAAACA
CCAAATACATATCAATATGTACATTCGAGAAAGAAGCGATCAAAGAAGCGTCTTCGGGCGAGTAGGAGAA
TGCGGAGGAGAAGGAGAACGAGCTGATCTAGTATCTCTCCACAATCCAATGCCAACTGACCAACTGGCCA
TATTCGGAGCAATTTGAAGCCAATTTCCATCGCCTGGCGATCGCTCCATTCTTGGCTATATGTTTTTCAC
CGTTCCCGGGGCCATTTTCAAAGACTCGTCGGTAAGATAAGATTGTGTCACTCGCTGTCTCTCTTCATTT
GTCGAAGAATGCTGAGGAATTTCGCGATGACGTCGGCGAGTATTTTGAAGAATGAGAATAATTTGTATTT
ATACGAAAATCAGTTAGTGGAATTTTCTACAAAAACATGTTATCTATAGATAATTTTGTTGCAAAATATG
TTGACTATGACAAAGATTGTATGTATATACCTTTAATGTATTCTCATTTTCTTATGTATTTATAATGGCA
ATGATGATACTGATGATATTTTAAGATGATGCCAGACCACAGGCTGATTTCTGCGTCTTTTGCCGAACGC
AGTGCATGTGCGGTTGTTGTTTTTTGGAATAGTTTCAATTTTCGGACTGTCCGCTTTGATTTCAGTTTCT
TGGCTTATTCAAAAAGCAAAGTAAAGCCAAAAAAGCGAGATGGCAATACCAAATGCGGCAAAACGGTAGT
GGAAGGAAAGGGGTGCGGGGCAGCGGAAGGAAGGGTGGGGCGGGGCGTGGCGGGGTCTGTGGCTGGGCGC
GACGTCACCGACGTTGGAGCCACTCCTTTGACCATGTGTGCGTGTGTGTATTATTCGTGTCTCGCCACTC
GCCGGTTGTTTTTTTCTTTTTATCTCGCTCTCTCTAGCGCCATCTCGTACGCATGCTCAACGCACCGCAT
GTTGCCGTGTCCTTTATGCGTCATTTTGGCTCGAAATAGGCAATTATTTAAACAAAGATTAGTCAACGAA
AACGCTAAAATAAATAAGTCTACAATATGGTTACTTATTGCCATGTGTGTGCAGCCAACGATAGCAACAA
AAGCAACAACACAGTGGCTTTCCCTCTTTCACTTTTTGTTTGCAAGCGCGTGCGAGCAAGACGGCACGAC
CGGCAAACGCAATTACGCTGACAAAGAGCAGACGAAGTTTTGGCCGAAAAACATCAAGGCGCCTGATACG
AATGCATTTGCAATAACAATTGCGATATTTAATATTGTTTATGAAGCTGTTTGACTTCAAAACACACAAA
AAAAAAAATAAAACAAATTATTTGAAAGAGAATTAGGAATCGGACAGCTTATCGTTACGGGCTAACAGCA
CACCGAGACGAAATAGCTTACCTGACGTCACAGCCTCTGGAAGAACTGCCGCCAAGCAGAGAGAGAGAGA
AAAAGAGGGAGAGCAGCTTAGACCGCATGTGCTTGTGTGTGAGGCGTCTCTCTCTTCGTCTCCTGTTTGC
GCAAACGCATAGACTGCACTGAGAAAATCGATTACCTATTTTTTATGAATGAATATTTGCACTATTACTA
TTCAAAACTATTAAGATAGCAATCACATTCAATAGCCAAATACTATACCACCTGAGCGATGCAACGAAAT
GATCAATTTGAGCAAAAATGCTGCATATTTAGGACGGCATCATTATAGAAATGCTTCTTGCTGTGTACTT
TTCTCTCGTCTGGCAGCTGTTTCGCCGTTATTGTTAAAACCGGCTTAAGTTAGGTGTGTTTTCTACGACT
AGTGATGCCCCTACTAGAAGATGTGTGTTGCACAAATGTCCCTGAATAACCAATTTGAAGTGCAGATAGC
AGTAAACGTAAGCTAATATGAATATTATTTAACTGTAATGTTTTAATATCGCTGGACATTACTAATAAAC
CCACTATAAACACATGTACATATGTATGTTTTGGCATACAATGAGTAGTTGGGGAAAAAATGTGTAAAAG
CACCGTGACCATCACAGCATAAAGATAACCAGCTGAAGTATCGAATATGAGTAACCCCCAAATTGAATCA
CATGCCGCAACTGATAGGACCCATGGAAGTACACTCTTCATGGCGATATACAAGACACACACAAGCACGA
ACACCCAGTTGCGGAGGAAATTCTCCGTAAATGAAAACCCAATCGGCGAACAATTCATACCCATATATGG
TAAAAGTTTTGAACGCGACTTGAGAGCGGAGAGCATTGCGGCTGATAAGGTTTTAGCGCTAAGCGGGCTT
TATAAAACGGGCTGCGGGACCAGTTTTCATATCACTACCGTTTGAGTTCTTGTGCTGTGTGGATACTCCT
CCCGACACAAAGCCGCTCCATCAGCCAGCAGTCGTCTAATCCAGAGACCCCGGATCGGGGTACCAACATG
GACGCACAAACACGACGACGTGAGCGTCGCGCTGAGAAACAAGCTCAATGGAAAGCTGCAAACGGTGGAT
CTCCTCCACATATGGCTTACCCATACGATGTTCCAGATTACGCTCCTCCAAGCTTGATGGCTGCGACGAG
AAAATTGCAAGGCGAAATTGATCGATGTTTAAAAAAGGTAGCAGAGGGCGTTGAAACGTTTGAGGATATT
TGGAAAAAAGTACACAATGCGACAAACACCAATCAGAAGCAAAAACATCTGCAGGAGAAGTATGAGGCAG
ACCTCAAAAAGGAAGTCAAGAAATTGCAACGACTTCGCGACCAAATTAAATCATGGATTGCATCAGCTGA
AATTAAGGATAAGAGCTCCCTTCTTGAGAATCGACGTCTCATTGGAACACAAATGGAACGCTTTAAGGTG
GTTGAGCGCGAGACGAAAACAAAAGCCTACTCCACGGAAGGCTTGGGGGCTGCACAAAAGATGGATCCTG
CCCAGCGTATTAAAGACGACGCACGCAATTGGTTAACCAGCTCAATAAGTTCCCTTCAAATACAAATTGA
CCAGTATGAGAGCGAGATCGAATCGTTGTTGGCAGGTAAAAAGAAACGTTTAGATCGAGACAAGCAGGAG
CGAATGGATGACCTACGAGGAAAGTTGGACCGCCATAAGTTCCACATAACAAAGCTGGAAACTCTGCTTA
GGCTGCTTGACAATGACGGCGTCGAAGCAGAGCAGGTAAACAAGATCAAAGACGATGTCGAATACTACAT
TGATTCATCGCAAGAGCCGGACTTTGAGGAAAATGAGTTCATATACGATGATATAATTGGTCTTGATGAA
GTGGAGCTAAGTGGCACGGCTACCTAAGCGGCCGCTCGAGTCTAGAGGGCCCGCGGTTCGAAGGTAAGCC
TATCCCTAACCCTCTCCTCGGTCTCGATTCTACGCGTACCGGTCATCATCACCATCACCATTGAGTTTAA
ACCCGCTGATCAGCCTCGACTGTGCCTTCTAAGGCCTGAGCTCGCTGATCAGCCTCGATCGAGGATCCAG
ACATGATAAGATACATTGATGAGTTTGGACAAACCACAACTAGAATGCAGTGAAAAAAATGCTTTATTTG
TGAAATTTGTGATGCTATTGCTTTATTTGTAACCATTATAAGCTGCAATAAACAAGTTAACAACAACAAT
TGCATTCATTTTATGTTTCAGGTTCAGGGGGAGGTGTGGGAGGTTTTTTAAAGCAAGTAAAACCTCTACA
AATGTGGTATGGCTGATTATGATCAGTCGACCGATGCCCTTGAGAGCCTTCAACCCAGTCAGCTCCTTCC
GGTGGGCGCGGGGCATGACTATCGTCGCCGCACTTATGACTGTCTTCTTTATCATGCAACTCGTAGGACA
GGTGCCGGCAGCGCTCTGGGTCATTTTCGGCGAGGACCGCTTTCGCTGGAGCGCGACGATGATCGGCCTG
TCGCTTGCGGTATTCGGAATCTTGCACGCCCTCGCTCAAGCCTTCGTCACTGGTCCCGCCACCAAACGTT
TCGGCGAGAAGCAGGCCATTATCGCCGGCATGGCGGCCGACGCGCTGGGCTACGTCTTGCTGGCGTTCGC
GACGCGAGGCTGGATGGCCTTCCCCATTATGATTCTTCTCGCTTCCGGCGGCATCGGGATGCCCGCGTTG
CAGGCCATGCTGTCCAGGCAGGTAGATGACGACCATCAGGGACAGCTTCAAGGATCGCTCGCGGCTCTTA
CCAGCCAGCAAAAGGCCAGGAACCGTAAAAAGGCCGCGTTGCTGGCGTTTTTCCATAGGCTCCGCCCCCC
TGACGAGCATCACAAAAATCGACGCTCAAGTCAGAGGTGGCGAAACCCGACAGGACTATAAAGATACCAG
GCGTTTCCCCCTGGAAGCTCCCTCGTGCGCTCTCCTGTTCCGACCCTGCCGCTTACCGGATACCTGTCCG
CCTTTCTCCCTTCGGGAAGCGTGGCGCTTTCTCAATGCTCACGCTGTAGGTATCTCAGTTCGGTGTAGGT
CGTTCGCTCCAAGCTGGGCTGTGTGCACGAACCCCCCGTTCAGCCCGACCGCTGCGCCTTATCCGGTAAC
TATCGTCTTGAGTCCAACCCGGTAAGACACGACTTATCGCCACTGGCAGCAGCCACTGGTAACAGGATTA
GCAGAGCGAGGTATGTAGGCGGTGCTACAGAGTTCTTGAAGTGGTGGCCTAACTACGGCTACACTAGAAG
GACAGTATTTGGTATCTGCGCTCTGCTGAAGCCAGTTACCTTCGGAAAAAGAGTTGGTAGCTCTTGATCC
GGCAAACAAACCACCGCTGGTAGCGGTGGTTTTTTTGTTTGCAAGCAGCAGATTACGCGCAGAAAAAAAG
GATCTCAAGAAGATCCTTTGATCTTTTCTACGGGGTCTGACGCTCAGTGGAACGAAAACTCACGTTAAGG
GATTTTGGTCATGAGATTATCAAAAAGGATCTTCACCTAGATCCTTTTAAATTAAAAATGAAGTTTTAAA
TCAATCTAAAGTATATATGAGTAAACTTGGTCTGACAGTTACCAATGCTTAATCAGTGAGGCACCTATCT
CAGCGATCTGTCTATTTCGTTCATCCATAGTTGCCTGACTCCCCGTCGTGTAGATAACTACGATACGGGA
GGGCTTACCATCTGGCCCCAGTGCTGCAATGATACCGCGAGACCCACGCTCACCGGCTCCAGATTTATCA
GCAATAAACCAGCCAGCCGGAAGGGCCGAGCGCAGAAGTGGTCCTGCAACTTTATCCGCCTCCATCCAGT
CTATTAATTGTTGCCGGGAAGCTAGAGTAAGTAGTTCGCCAGTTAATAGTTTGCGCAACGTTGTTGCCAT
TGCTGCAGGCATCGTGGTGTCACGCTCGTCGTTTGGTATGGCTTCATTCAGCTCCGGTTCCCAACGATCA
AGGCGAGTTACATGATCCCCCATGTTGTGCAAAAAAGCGGTTAGCTCCTTCGGTCCTCCGATCGTTGTCA
GAAGTAAGTTGGCCGCAGTGTTATCACTCATGGTTATGGCAGCACTGCATAATTCTCTTACTGTCATGCC
ATCCGTAAGATGCTTTTCTGTGACTGGTGAGTACTCAACCAAGTCATTCTGAGAATAGTGTATGCGGCGA
CCGAGTTGCTCTTGCCCGGCGTCAACACGGGATAATACCGCGCCACATAGCAGAACTTTAAAAGTGCTCA
TCATTGGAAAACGTTCTTCGGGGCGAAAACTCTCAAGGATCTTACCGCTGTTGAGATCCAGTTCGATGTA
ACCCACTCGTGCACCCAACTGATCTTCAGCATCTTTTACTTTCACCAGCGTTTCTGGGTGAGCAAAAACA
GGAAGGCAAAATGCCGCAAAAAAGGGAATAAGGGCGACACGGAAATGTTGAATACTCATACTCTTCCTTT
TTCAATATTATTGAAGCATTTATCAGGGTTATTGTCTCATGAGCGGATACATATTTGAATGTATTTAGAA
AAATAAACAAATAGGGGTTCCGCGCACATTTCCCCGAAAAGTGCCACCTGACGTCTAAGAAACCATTATT
ATCATGACATTAACCTATAAAAATAGGCGTATCACGAGGCCCTTTCGT
